>Addgene plasmid #34318 | KHBD00165 | depositor partial sequence | sequence record 40885 | KHBD00165 sequence 1347 bps
ATGGATCCGACGCGAGGTGACTCGCGGTACAATCTCAACTACTCGATGAGTAGCATAGGGCTGAGCCTGG
CGGATCCGGCGGACATGTACGGCAACCCGGCCCTGGGGGCGGGCCGCCCGCCCTCCGGTGGCCTGCTCCA
GAACATGGGCGGCGTTCCGCCGATGCAGCGCCCCAATCCCGCGGCAGGAGCACCCCCTGCCCCGCAGTGC
CAAACGCTCCACAGCCCACAGCACGCCTCCCAGCAGCAGCAGCAGCAACAACAGCAGCAGCAGCAACACC
AGCAGCAGCAACAACAGCAGCAGCAGCATCCCCAGCAGCAACGCGGCCTTAAGCGCTCCGGCAGCGACTG
CTACGAGGATCACCACCGCTCGTCCGGCGGACTCACCCTCCAAGGACTGGACAACGTGGCCAGCGGAGCC
GTCGACGACAGCGTAGACAACTACAACCCGCTGCCCAACAAGAAGTCTCCGCCTGCCAACGGCAAAAAGA
CAAAGGGACGTGTCAAAATCAAAATGGAATACATCGACAATAAGCTGCGTCGCTACACGACCTTCTCCAA
GCGCAAGACGGGCATAATGAAGAAGGCCTACGAGCTGTCCACGCTGACCGGGACGCAGGTGATGCTGCTG
GTGGCCAGCGAGACGGGCCACGTGTACACATTTGCCACGCGCAAGCTGCAGCCGATGATCACCTCGGAGG
CGGGAAAGCAGCTCATCCAGACCTGCCTCAACTCGCCGGATCCGCCCAGTGTGGGCGGCGGCGACCAACG
GATGTCGGCCACCGGGTTCGAGGAGACGGAGCTCAGCTACAACATCGCCGACGAGGACTCGAAAGATGAC
CGATCGCCTACCTCGTCGGGCAACGAGTCGGATGATTCGTCGGACGTGGAGATGCCGGCGGAGGCTGCTG
AGGTGGCAACCAAGTTGCCGGCCAGCAAAACAGAGGTATCAGCGCCTCCAGCAGCCTCATGCTCGGCGGC
CACCGCTTCCTCTGGCCACAAAACCATGCCAGCATTGAACTATCAGACTGACACCAACAGCGGACCCTCA
ACGTCCACCGCCGCCGGAGGAGGAGGCTCGGCGGACAGCAAGTACGTCTACTCCGCTGCCTCGATTGCCA
ACATACCGCAGAAGATGCTGAGGCAGCTCATCCAGTCAGGCCACTTGCAGGTGCACGCCGAAGAGGATGG
CAACCAGTATGTGACCATACCGCTCAGCTCCACAGCAGCCAATCTGATAAAGAGCAATAAGCTAACAGCC
TCTGGATCAGGAGCCTCAGGATCGGGAACGCCCGTCAAGAACGATGCCAGTGCCGATAAGCCCTTGACCA
TCAAACAGGAGTTCGAT
