>Addgene plasmid #34318 | KHBD00165 | addgene partial sequence | sequence record 41992 | M13-Rev 5'-CAGGAAACAGCTATGACC-3'
TATTTTGACTGATAGTGACCTGTTCGTTGCAACAAATTGATAAGCAATGCTTTCTTATAATGCCAACTTT
GTACAAGAAAGTTGGCAAATCGAACTCCTGTTTGATGGTCAAGGGCTTATCGGCACTGGCATCGTTCTTG
ACGGGCGTTCCCGATCCTGAGGCTCCTGATCCAGAGGCTGTTAGCTTATTGCTCTTTATCAGATTGGCTG
CTGTGGAGCTGAGCGGTATGGTCACATACTGGTTGCCATCCTCTTCGGCGTGCACCTGCAAGTGGCCTGA
CTGGATGAGCTGCCTCAGCATCTTCTGCGGTATGTTGGCAATCGAGGCAGCGGAGTAGACGTACTTGCTG
TCCGCCGAGCCTCCTCCTCCGGCGGCGGTGGACGTTGAGGGTCCGCTGTTGGTGTCAGTCTGATAGTTCA
ATGCTGGCATGGTTTTGTGGCCAGAGGAAGCGGTGGCCGCCGAGCATGAGGCTGCTGGAGGCGCTGATAC
CTCTGTTTTGCTGGCCGGCAACTTGGTTGCCACCTCAGCAGCCTCCGCCGGCATCTCCACGTCCGACGAA
TCATCCGACTCGTTGCCCGACGAGGTAGGCGATCGGTCATCTTTCGAGTCCTCGTCGGCGATGTTGTAGC
TGAGCTCCGTCTCCTCGAACCCGGTGGCCGACATCCGTTGGTCGCCGCCGCCCACACTGGGCGGATCCGG
CGAGTTGAGGCAGGTCTGGATGAGCTGCTTTCCCGCCTCCGAGGTGATCATCGGCT
