[The description below was written by a language model from this plasmid's Addgene catalogue record.]
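Description:
KHBD00165 is a Gateway entry-type clone built in the pDONR221 donor vector backbone (Invitrogen), carrying the open reading frame of the Drosophila melanogaster gene CG3411, better known as blistered (bs), the fly homologue of serum response factor (DSRF). The insert is recorded as 1347 bp in a backbone of about 2.5 kb once the donor cassette has been replaced. The plasmid is maintained in standard E. coli as a high-copy plasmid under kanamycin selection. No feature table is provided, so the exact positions of the recombination sites and other backbone elements are not documented here. In general, an ORF recombined into pDONR221 by Gateway cloning ends up flanked by attL sites, and the record lists M13 forward and reverse primer sites for sequencing across the insert.

As a donor-vector clone, the construct is not an expression plasmid: the record lists no promoter, tag or reporter acting on the insert, and none would be expected in this backbone. Its role is to serve as a shuttle from which the bs coding sequence can be moved by recombination into destination vectors of choice. The depositor notes that ORFs in this collection were cloned open-ended, without a stop codon, which allows in-frame C-terminal fusions to tags or domains supplied by the destination vector. This also means a stop codon must come from that vector. The clone belongs to a collection of Drosophila ORFs associated with work on automated screening of protein–DNA interactions at fly regulatory elements. That context fits the use of this clone as a source of a transcription factor ORF for such interaction assays.
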