Addgene plasmid #34318: KHBD00165
Depositing lab: Bart Deplancke. Depositing organization: Swiss Federal Institute of Technology (EPFL). Publication: Automated protein-DNA interaction screening of Drosophila regulatory elements. Korneel Hens, Jean-Daniel Feuz, Alina Isakova, Antonina Lagovitina, Andreas Massouras, Julien Bryois, Patrick Callaerts, Susan E. Celniker, Bart Deplancke. Nat Methods. 2011 Oct 30;8(12):1065-70. 10.1038/nmeth.1763 PubMed 22037703.
Backbone
  Vector backbone: pDONR221
  Backbone manufacturer: Invitrogen
  Backbone size w/o insert (bp): 2536
  Vector type: Gateway Donor Vector
Growth in bacteria
  Bacterial resistance: Kanamycin, 50 μg/mL
  Growth temperature: 37°C
  Growth strain: DH5alpha
  Copy number: High Copy
Gene/Insert
  Gene/Insert name: CG3411 (alt names: FBgn0004101; bs; blistered)
  Species: D. melanogaster (fly)
  Insert size (bp): 1347
  Entrez Gene: bs (a.k.a. Dmel_CG3411, BS, Bs, CG3411, D-SRF, DSRF, DSrf, DSrf/bs, DmSRF, Dmel\CG3411, Group IIc, Mal, SRF, Serf, Srf, ba, bs/DSRF, bs/Dsrf, dSRF, dsrf, l(2)03267, pruned/DSRF, px, srf)
  Cloning method: Gateway Cloning
  Sequencing primers: 5′ M13F; 3′ M13R
Terms and licenses: Academic/Nonprofit Terms; Industry Terms: Not Available to Industry
Depositor comments: Please note that the ORFs in this collection were cloned open-ended (without a stop codon).
How to cite: KHBD00165 was a gift from Bart Deplancke (Addgene plasmid # 34318 ; http://n2t.net/addgene:34318 ; RRID:Addgene_34318)
